>Addgene plasmid #65354 | POT2-CYC1p-ycrtE-ADH1t | depositor full sequence | sequence record 110587 | Full Sequence
AGCCAGGTAGAGACCGAGTCACTGCCAACCGAGACCTCTAGACCCGGGGAATTCGCGGCCGCCACCGCGG
TGGAGCTCCAGCTTTTGTTCCCTTTAGTGAGGGTTAATTGCGCGCTTGGCGTAATCATGGTCATAGCTGT
TTCCTGTGTGAAATTGTTATCCGCTCACAATTCCACACAACATAGGAGCCGGAAGCATAAAGTGTAAAGC
CTGGGGTGCCTAATGAGTGAGGTAACTCACATTAATTGCGTTGCGCTCACTGCCCGCTTTCCAGTCGGGA
AACCTGTCGTGCCAGCTGCATTAATGAATCGGCCAACGCGCGGGGAGAGGCGGTTTGCGTATTGGGCGCT
CTTCCGCTTCCTCGCTCACTGACTCGCTGCGCTCGGTCGTTCGGCTGCGGCGAGCGGTATCAGCTCACTC
AAAGGCGGTAATACGGTTATCCACAGAATCAGGGGATAACGCAGGAAAGAACATGTGAGCAAAAGGCCAG
CAAAAGGCCAGGAACCGTAAAAAGGCCGCGTTGCTGGCGTTTTTCCATAGGCTCCGCCCCCCTGACGAGC
ATCACAAAAATCGACGCTCAAGTCAGAGGTGGCGAAACCCGACAGGACTATAAAGATACCAGGCGTTTCC
CCCTGGAAGCTCCCTCGTGCGCTCTCCTGTTCCGACCCTGCCGCTTACCGGATACCTGTCCGCCTTTCTC
CCTTCGGGAAGCGTGGCGCTTTCTCATAGCTCACGCTGTAGGTATCTCAGTTCGGTGTAGGTCGTTCGCT
CCAAGCTGGGCTGTGTGCACGAACCCCCCGTTCAGCCCGACCGCTGCGCCTTATCCGGTAACTATCGTCT
TGAGTCCAACCCGGTAAGACACGACTTATCGCCACTGGCAGCAGCCACTGGTAACAGGATTAGCAGAGCG
AGGTATGTAGGCGGTGCTACAGAGTTCTTGAAGTGGTGGCCTAACTACGGCTACACTAGAAGGACAGTAT
TTGGTATCTGCGCTCTGCTGAAGCCAGTTACCTTCGGAAAAAGAGTTGGTAGCTCTTGATCCGGCAAACA
AACCACCGCTGGTAGCGGTGGTTTTTTTGTTTGCAAGCAGCAGATTACGCGCAGAAAAAAAGGATCTCAA
GAAGATCCTTTGATCTTTTCTACGGGGTCTGACGCTCAGTGGAACGAAAACTCACGTTAAGGGATTTTGG
TCATGAGATTATCAAAAAGGATCTTCACCTAGATCCTTTTAAATTAAAAATGAAGTTTTAAATCAATCTA
AAGTATATATGAGTAAACTTGGTCTGACAGTTACCAATGCTTAATCAGTGAGGCACCTATCTCAGCGATC
TGTCTATTTCGTTCATCCATAGTTGCCTGACTCCCCGTCGTGTAGATAACTACGATACGGGAGGGCTTAC
CATCTGGCCCCAGTGCTGCAATGATACCGCGACTACCACGCTCACCGGCTCCAGATTTATCAGCAATAAA
CCAGCCAGCCGGAAGGGCCGAGCGCAGAAGTGGTCCTGCAACTTTATCCGCCTCCATCCAGTCTATTAAT
TGTTGCCGGGAAGCTAGAGTAAGTAGTTCGCCAGTTAATAGTTTGCGCAACGTTGTTGCCATTGCTACAG
GCATCGTGGTGTCACGCTCGTCGTTTGGTATGGCTTCATTCAGCTCCGGTTCCCAACGATCAAGGCGAGT
TACATGATCCCCCATGTTGTGCAAAAAAGCGGTTAGCTCCTTCGGTCCTCCGATCGTTGTCAGAAGTAAG
TTGGCCGCAGTGTTATCACTCATGGTTATGGCAGCACTGCATAATTCTCTTACTGTCATGCCATCCGTAA
GATGCTTTTCTGTGACTGGTGAGTACTCAACCAAGTCATTCTGAGAATAGTGTATGCGGCGACCGAGTTG
CTCTTGCCCGGCGTCAATACGGGATAATACCGCGCCACATAGCAGAACTTTAAAAGTGCTCATCATTGGA
AAACGTTCTTCGGGGCGAAAACTCTCAAGGATCTTACCGCTGTTGAGATCCAGTTCGATGTAACCCACTC
GTGCACCCAACTGATCTTCAGCATCTTTTACTTTCACCAGCGTTTCTGGGTGAGCAAAAACAGGAAGGCA
AAATGCCGCAAAAAAGGGAATAAGGGCGACACGGAAATGTTGAATACTCATACTCTTCCTTTTTCAATAT
TATTGAAGCATTTATCAGGGTTATTGTCTCATGAGCGGATACATATTTGAATGTATTTAGAAAAATAAAC
AAATAGGGGTTCCGCGCACATTTCCCCGAAAAGTGCCACCTGGGTCCTTTTCATCACGTGCTATAAAAAT
AATTATAATTTAAATTTTTTAATATAAATATATAAATTAAAAATAGAAAGTAAAAAAAGAAATTAAAGAA
AAAATAGTTTTTGTTTTCCGAAGATGTAAAAGACTCTAGGGGGATCGCCAACAAATACTACCTTTTATCT
TGCTCTTCCTGCTCTCAGGTATTAATGCCGAATTGTTTCATCTTGTCTGTGTAGAAGACCACACACGAAA
ATCCTGTGATTTTACATTTTACTTATCGTTAATCGAATGTATATCTATTTAATCTGCTTTTCTTGTCTAA
TAAATATATATGTAAAGTACGCTTTTTGTTGAAATTTTTTAAACCTTTGTTTATTTTTTTTTCTTCATTC
CGTAACTCTTCTACCTTCTTTATTTACTTTCTAAAATCCAAATACAAAACATAAAAATAAATAAACACAG
AGTAAATTCCCAAATTATTCCATCATTAAAAGATACGAGGCGCGTGTAAGTTACAGGCAAGCGATCCGTC
CTAAGAAACCATTATTATCATGACATTAACCTATAAAAATAGGCGTATCACGAGGCCCTTTAATCTCGCG
CGTTTCGGTGATGACGGTGAAAACCTCTGACACATGCAGCTCCCGGAGATTGTCACAGCTTGTCTGTAAG
CGGATGCCGGGAGCAGACAAGCCCGTCAGGGCGCGTCAGCGGGTGTTGGCGGGTGTCGGGGCTGGCTTAA
CTATGCGGCATCAGAGCAGATTGTACTGAGAGTGCACCATACCACAGCTTTTCAATTCAATTCATCATTT
TTTTTTTATTCTTTTTTTTGATTTCGGTTTCTTTGAAATTTTTTTGATTCGGTAATCTCCGAACAGAAGG
AAGAACGAAGGAAGGAGCACAGACTTAGATTGGTATATATACGCATATGTAGTGTTGAAGAAACATGAAA
TTGCCCAGTATTCTTAACCCAACTGCACAGAACAAAAACCTGCAGGAAACGAAGATAAATCATGTCGAAA
GCTACATATAAGGAACGTGCTGCTACTCATCCTAGTCCTGTTGCTGCCAAGCTATTTAATATCATGCACG
AAAAGCAAACAAACTTGTGTGCTTCATTGGATGTTCGTACCACCAAGGAATTACTGGAGTTAGTTGAAGC
ATTAGGTCCCAAAATTTGTTTACTAAAAACACATGTGGATATCTTGACTGATTTTTCCATGGAGGGCACA
GTTAAGCCGCTAAAGGCATTATCCGCCAAGTACAATTTTTTACTCTTCGAAGACAGAAAATTTGCTGACA
TTGGTAATACAGTCAAATTGCAGTACTCTGCGGGTGTATACAGAATAGCAGAATGGGCAGACATTACGAA
TGCACACGGTGTGGTGGGCCCAGGTATTGTTAGCGGTTTGAAGCAGGCGGCAGAAGAAGTAACAAAGGAA
CCTAGAGGCCTTTTGATGTTAGCAGAATTGTCATGCAAGGGCTCCCTATCTACTGGAGAATATACTAAGG
GTACTGTTGACATTGCGAAGAGCGACAAAGATTTTGTTATCGGCTTTATTGCTCAAAGAGACATGGGTGG
AAGAGATGAAGGTTACGATTGGTTGATTATGACACCCGGTGTGGGTTTAGATGACAAGGGTGACGCATTG
GGTCAACAGTATAGAACCGTGGATGATGTGGTGTCTACAGGATCTGACATTATTATTGTTGGAAGAGGAC
TATTTGCAAAGGGAAGGGATGCTAAGGTAGAGGGTGAACGTTACAGAAAAGCAGGCTGGGAAGCATATTT
GAGAAGATGCGGCCAGCAAAACTAAAAAACTGTATTATAAGTAAATGCATGTATACTAAACTCACAAATT
AGAGCTTCAATTTAATTATATCAGTTATTACCCTATGCGGTGTGAAATACCGCACAGATGCGTAAGGAGA
AAATACCGCATCAGGAAATTGTAAACGTTAATATTTTGTTAAAATTCGCGTTAAATTTTTGTTAAATCAG
CTCATTTTTTAACCAATAGGCCGAAATCGGCAAAATCCCTTATAAATCAAAAGAATAGACCGAGATAGGG
T
[37 nt withheld, positions 4342-4378]
AAAGAACGTGGACTCCAACGTCAAAGG
[49 nt withheld, positions 4406-4454]
T
[91 nt withheld, positions 4456-4546]
G
[124 nt withheld, positions 4548-4671]
CGCGCCATTCGCCATTCAGGCTGCGCAACTGTTGGGAAGGGCGATCGGTGCGGGCCTCTTCGCTATTACG
CCAGCTGGCGAAAGGGGGATGTGCTGCAAGGCGATTAAGTTGGGTAACGCCAGGGTTTTCCCAGTCACGA
CGTTGTAAAACGACGGCCAGTGAGCGCGCGTAATACGACTCACTATAGGGCGAATTGGGTACCGGGCCCC
CCCTCGAGCTGCAGACCGGTACTAGTGGTCTCGATCCGCAGTGTCTTGGGTCTCTGCCTGAGGCCGGTAG
AGGTGTGGTCAATAAGAGCGACCTCATGCTATACCTGAGAAAGCAACCTGACCTACAGGAAAGAGTTACT
CAAGAATAAGAATTTTCGTTTTAAAACCTAAGAGTCACTTTAAAATTTGTATACACTTATTTTTTTTATA
ACTTATTTAATAATAAAAATCATAAATCATAAGAAATTCGGCTACAATGGGATGTCAGCCAACTTCTTCA
AGATAGCTTCCAACTTAACGTTCTTACCGGTTCTACCTTCAGAGTCAACGTCACCCAAGTCCATTCTACT
GTTAGCTTCAGCGAACTCACCTTGCAATCTACCCAATTCTCTTTCCAAAGCACCAGACAAGGTGTTCAAA
ACTTCTTGGGTGTATTCGAAAGAGTGGGTTTCGGTTCTCATGTAGTTAACACAGTGGTGCAAGATTTCTG
GAGAGGTAGACTTCTTTTGCAAGGTGTTGATAACCAATCTACTAGATGGGTTAGCGTGGATAGAGTGGAT
GGTTGGGAAAGAGAACTTACCTTCGGTCAAGTCTTCAGCGAAGTTCTTGTTGTGAGCGTATTCAGAAGAT
TGCAAGTTCATGTAGTCGTCGCGGATTTGGAAGTAGATAGAGATCAAGTTAACCAATTGAACGAAGTCGA
TGTCACATTCAGACTTAGCCATCATCAATCTAACAGCGATTCTGAACAAACCACCGGTCTTACCCAAAAC
CATCTTAACGTATTCTTCTTCAGATGGACAGGTCAAAGAGTCTCTCCAGAACAATTCCAAACCTTGACCT
CTGTGCAAAGACAAGATTTCGTCGGTGATAACCTTGTCCAAGTAGGTGTCCTTAGAGAATGGGATTTGAG
AGTTTGGGGTAGAGGTTCCACCGTTTTCAGAAGAAGCAGAAGAAGAAGAAGAAGCAGAAGAAACAGAAGA
TTGCAAAGAAGCAGAAGATGGTGGGATAACTGGCATTGGGATTGGGGTTGGTCTGAGCTTGAAGATTTCT
TGGTAAGCCAAGAAGTAAACGTAGTTAGCGGTGTTGATGGTTTGTGGGATACCGTAGATCAAGTGAGCAA
CTGGAGAACCTCTTCTCAAAACAGAAGAGTCTTCAACGTCGTCCATCAACAAAGAACCGGTGTGCAACAT
ACCAACAACGTTTTGGATAACTTCCAAGTCTTCCTTCTTAACGTCCAACCAGTAGTTGAAAGCCTCGATC
AATTGAGATCTGATTTCCTTACCTGGGTTCTTACCCAAGTAGTGGTATGGTTCCAACAAAACGATGTCGT
CTTGTGGGGTGAACTCCAATGGGATAGCGGTCAAGATGTTAGCGTAGTCCATCTTAGTGTGTGTATTTGT
GTTTGCGTGTCTATAGAAGTATAGTAATTTATGCTGCAAAGGTCCTAATGTATAAGGAAAGAATATTTAG
AGAAAAGAAGAAAACAAGAGTTTTATATACATACAGAGCACATGCATGCCATATGATCATGTGTCGTCGC
ACACATATATATATGCCTGTATGTGTCAGCACTAAAGTTGCCTGGCCATCCACGCTATATATACACGCCT
GGCGGATCTGCTCGAGGATTGCCTACGCGTGGGCTTGATCCACCAACCAACGCTCGCCAAATGAGCTC
Features (pLannotate 1.2.2; 21 found; start..end, strand, type, name):
     55..78      -  misc_feature   MCS (fragment): pBluescript multiple cloning site
     91..109     -  promoter       T3 promoter: promoter for bacteriophage T3 RNA polymerase
    154..170     -  protein_bind   lac operator: The lac repressor binds to the lac operator to inhibit transcription in E. coli. This inhibition can be relieved by adding lactose or isopropyl-β-D-thiogalactopyranoside (IPTG). lac repressor encoded by lacI
    178..208     -  promoter       lac promoter: promoter for the E. coli lac operon
    223..244     -  protein_bind   CAP binding site: CAP binding activates transcription in the presence of cAMP. E. coli catabolite activator protein
    257..349     -  CDS            lacI (fragment): lac repressor; lacI; The lac repressor binds to the lac operator to inhibit transcription in E. coli. This inhibition can be relieved by adding lactose or isopropyl-β-D-thiogalactopyranoside (IPTG).
    532..1120    -  rep_origin     ori: high-copy-number ColE1/pMB1/pBR322/pUC origin of replication
   1291..2151    -  CDS            AmpR: β-lactamase; bla; confers resistance to ampicillin, carbenicillin, and related antibiotics
   2152..2256    -  promoter       AmpR promoter: bla
   2293..2796    +  misc_feature   CEN/ARS: S. cerevisiae CEN6 centromere fused to an autonomously replicating sequence
   2865..2900    +  CDS            rop (fragment): Rop protein, which maintains plasmids at low copy number; rop
   3002..3051    +  misc_feature   bom (fragment): basis of mobility region from pBR322
   3066..3281    +  promoter       URA3 promoter: S. cerevisiae URA3
   3282..4085    +  CDS            URA3: orotidine-5'-phosphate decarboxylase, required for uracil biosynthesis; S. cerevisiae URA3; yeast auxotrophic marker, counterselectable with 5-fluoroorotic acid (5-FOA)
   4164..4215    +  misc_feature   bom (fragment): basis of mobility region from pBR322
   4216..4671    -  rep_origin     f1 ori (sequence partly withheld): f1 bacteriophage origin of replication; arrow indicates direction of (+) strand synthesis
   4679..4834    -  CDS            lacZα (fragment): LacZα fragment of β-galactosidase; lacZ fragment
   4842..4860    +  promoter       T7 promoter: promoter for bacteriophage T7 RNA polymerase
   4869..4889    -  misc_feature   MCS (fragment): pBluescript multiple cloning site
   4945..5131    -  terminator     ADH1 terminator: S. cerevisiae ADH1; transcription terminator for the S. cerevisiae alcohol dehydrogenase 1 (ADH1) gene
   5289..6203    -  CDS            al-3 (fragment): GGPPS_NEUCR - Experimental evidence at transcript level: Swiss-Prot protein existence level 2. Catalyzes the trans-addition of the three molecules of IPP onto DMAPP to form geranylgeranyl pyrophosphate. From Neurospora crassa (strain ATCC 24698 / 74-OR23-1A / CBS 708.71 / DSM 1257 / FGSC 987).
