[The description below was written by a language model from this plasmid's Addgene catalogue record and pLannotate feature annotations shown in this document.]
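Description:
POT2-CYC1p-ycrtE-ADH1t is a yeast–E. coli shuttle plasmid from the YeastFab standardized parts system. It carries one assembled transcription unit (TU) intended for combinatorial construction of a β-carotene biosynthetic pathway in Saccharomyces cerevisiae. The catalogue lists the vector type as unspecified, but the annotated 6.6 kb sequence shows that the POT2 receiving vector is a pBluescript/pRS-like backbone. It has a high-copy ColE1/pUC origin and an ampicillin resistance gene (β-lactamase with its own promoter) for propagation in E. coli, and an f1 origin. For yeast it has a CEN6/ARS element for stable low-copy maintenance and a URA3 marker with its native promoter, which allows selection on uracil-free medium and counterselection with 5-FOA. Remnants of the lacZα/lac promoter region, flanking T3 and T7 promoters and fragments of the pBluescript multiple cloning site surround the insertion site, consistent with the M13 primers listed for sequencing.

The recorded insert of about 1.6 kb is a single expression cassette, CYC1p-ycrtE-ADH1t, lying on the reverse strand. The S. cerevisiae ADH1 terminator is annotated, and the coding region is detected through partial homology to a fungal geranylgeranyl pyrophosphate synthase (Neurospora crassa al-3). This matches the expected function of crtE, which condenses isoprenoid precursors into GGPP, the entry substrate for carotenoid synthesis. The source organism of ycrtE is not stated in the record. The CYC1 promoter named in the construct was not picked up by the automated annotation; it presumably occupies the unannotated stretch upstream of the coding sequence. Pairing crtE with this promoter gives one expression variant, which can be combined with TUs for the other carotenoid genes to vary pathway expression.
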