Addgene plasmid #65354: POT2-CYC1p-ycrtE-ADH1t
Purpose: TU for combinatorial construction of ?-carotene pathway
Depositing lab: Junbiao Dai. Depositing organization: Tsinghua University. Publication: YeastFab: the design and construction of standard biological parts for metabolic engineering in Saccharomyces cerevisiae. Guo Y, Dong J, Zhou T, Auxillos J, Li T, Zhang W, Wang L, Shen Y, Luo Y, Zheng Y, Lin J, Chen GQ, Wu Q, Cai Y, Dai J. Nucleic Acids Res. 2015 May 8. pii: gkv464. 10.1093/nar/gkv464 PubMed 25956650.
Backbone
  Vector backbone: POT2
  Vector type: Unspecified
Growth in bacteria
  Bacterial resistance: Ampicillin, 100 μg/mL
  Growth temperature: 37°C
  Growth strain: DH5alpha
  Copy number: High Copy
Gene/Insert
  Gene/Insert name: CYC1p-ycrtE-ADH1t
  Insert size (bp): 1627
  Cloning method: Unknown
  Sequencing primers: 5′ M13-F20; 3′ M13 Reverse
Terms and licenses: Academic/Nonprofit Terms; Industry Terms: Not Available to Industry
Depositor comments: construction of TUs(CYC1p-ycrtE-ADH1t) in POT2 receiving vector
How to cite: POT2-CYC1p-ycrtE-ADH1t was a gift from Junbiao Dai (Addgene plasmid # 65354 ; http://n2t.net/addgene:65354 ; RRID:Addgene_65354)
