>Addgene plasmid #65354 | POT2-CYC1p-ycrtE-ADH1t | addgene partial sequence | sequence record 138592 | M13-F20 5'-TGTAAAACGACGGCCAGT-3'
CCCTCGAGCTGCAGACCGGTACTAGTGGTCTCGATCCGCAGTGTCTTGGGTCTCTGCCTGAGGCCGGTAG
AGGTGTGGTCAATAAGAGCGACCTCATGCTATACCTGAGAAAGCAACCTGACCTACAGGAAAGAGTTACT
CAAGAATAAGAATTTTCGTTTTAAAACCTAAGAGTCACTTTAAAATTTGTATACACTTATTTTTTTTATA
ACTTATTTAATAATAAAAATCATAAATCATAAGAAATTCGGCTACAATGGGATGTCAGCCAACTTCTTCA
AGATAGCTTCCAACTTAACGTTCTTACCGGTTCTACCTTCAGAGTCAACGTCACCCAAGTCCATTCTACT
GTTAGCTTCAGCGAACTCACCTTGCAATCTACCCAATTCTCTTTCCAAAGCACCAGACAAGGTGTTCAAA
ACTTCTTGGGTGTATTCGAAAGAGTGGGTTTCGGTTCTCATGTAGTTAACACAGTGGTGCAAGATTTCTG
GAGAGGTAGACTTCTTTTGCAAGGTGTTGATAACCAATCTACTAGATGGGTTAGCGTGGATAGAGTGGAT
GGTTGGGAAAGAGAACTTACCTTCGGTCAAGTCTTCAGCGAAGTTCTTGTTGTGAGCGTATTCAGAAGAT
TGCAAGTTCATGTAGTCGTCGCGGATTTGGAAGTAGATAGAGATCAAGTTAACCAATTGAACGAAGTCGA
TGTCACATTCAGACTTAGCCATCATCAATCTAACAGCGATTCTGAACAAACCACCGGTCTTACCCAAA
