>Addgene plasmid #65354 | POT2-CYC1p-ycrtE-ADH1t | addgene partial sequence | sequence record 138726 | M13-Rev 5'-CAGGAAACAGCTATGACC-3'
AGCTGGAGCTCCACCGCGGTGGCGGCCGCGAATTCCCCGGGTCTAGAGGTCTCGGTTGGCAGTGACTCGG
TCTCTACCTGGCTGAGCTCATTTGGCGAGCGTTGGTTGGTGGATCAAGCCCACGCGTAGGCAATCCTCGA
GCAGATCCGCCAGGCGTGTATATATAGCGTGGATGGCCAGGCAACTTTAGTGCTGACACATACAGGCATA
TATATATGTGTGCGACGACACATGATCATATGGCATGCATGTGCTCTGTATGTATATAAAACTCTTGTTT
TCTTCTTTTCTCTAAATATTCTTTCCTTATACATTAGGACCTTTGCAGCATAAATTACTATACTTCTATA
GACACGCAAACACAAATACACACACTAAGATGGACTACGCTAACATCTTGACCGCTATCCCATTGGAGTT
CACCCCACAAGACGACATCGTTTTGTTGGAACCATACCACTACTTGGGTAAGAACCCAGGTAAGGAAATC
AGATCTCAATTGATCGAGGCTTTCAACTACTGGTTGGACGTTAAGAAGGAAGACTTGGAAGTTATCCAAA
ACGTTGTTGGTATGTTGCACACCGGTTCTTTGTTGATGGACGACGTTGAAGACTCTTCTGTTTTGAGAAG
AGGTTCTCCAGTTGCTCACTTGATCTACGGTATCCCACAAACCATCAACACCGCTAACTACGTTTACTTC
TTGGCTTACCAAGAAATCTTCAAGCTCAGACCAACCCCAATCCCAATGCCAGTTATCCCACCATCTTCTG
CTTCTTTGCAATCTTCTGTTTCTTCTGCTTCTTCTTCTTCTTCTGCTTCTTCTGAA
